>Addgene plasmid #134784 | ALKBH5H204A-dCas9 | addgene full sequence | sequence record 362341 | Addgene NGS Result
GTGATGCGGTTTTGGCAGTACATCAATGGGCGTGGATAGCGGTTTGACTCACGGGGATTTCCAAGTCTCC
ACCCCATTGACGTCAATGGGAGTTTGTTTTGGCACCAAAATCAACGGGACTTTCCAAAATGTCGTAACAA
CTCCGCCCCATTGACGCAAATGGGCGGTAGGCGTGTACGGTGGGAGGTCTATATAAGCAGAGCTGGTTTA
GTGAACCGTCAGATCCGCTAGAGATCCGCGGCCGCTAATACGACTCACTATAGGGAGAGCCGCCACCATG
GCGGCCGCCAGCGGCTACACGGACCTGCGTGAGAAGCTCAAGTCCATGACGTCCCGGGACAACTATAAGG
CGGGCAGCCGGGAGGCCGCCGCCGCTGCCGCAGCCGCCGTAGCCGCCGCAGCCGCAGCCGCCGCTGCCGC
CGAACCTTACCCTGTGTCCGGGGCCAAGCGCAAGTATCAGGAGGACTCGGACCCCGAGCGCAGCGACTAT
GAGGAGCAGCAGCTGCAGAAGGAGGAGGAGGCGCGCAAGGTGAAGAGCGGCATCCGCCAGATGCGCCTCT
TCAGCCAGGACGAGTGCGCCAAGATCGAGGCCCGCATTGACGAGGTGGTGTCCCGCGCTGAGAAGGGCCT
GTACAACGAGCACACGGTGGACCGGGCCCCACTGCGCAACAAGTACTTCTTCGGCGAAGGCTACACTTAC
GGCGCCCAGCTGCAGAAGCGCGGGCCCGGCCAGGAGCGCCTCTACCCGCCGGGCGACGTGGACGAGATCC
CCGAGTGGGTGCACCAGCTGGTGATCCAAAAGCTGGTGGAGCACCGCGTCATCCCCGAGGGCTTCGTCAA
CAGCGCCGTCATCAACGACTACCAGCCCGGCGGCTGCATCGTGTCTGCCGTGGACCCCATCCACATCTTC
GAGCGCCCCATCGTGTCCGTGTCCTTCTTTAGCGACTCTGCGCTGTGCTTCGGCTGCAAGTTCCAGTTCA
AGCCTATTCGGGTGTCGGAACCAGTGCTTTCCCTGCCGGTGCGCAGGGGAAGCGTGACTGTGCTCAGTGG
ATATGCTGCTGATGAAATCACTCACTGCATACGGCCTCAGGACATCAAGGAGCGCCGAGCAGTCATCATC
CTCAGGAAGACAAGATTAGATGCACCCCGGTTGGAAACAAAGTCCCTGAGCAGCTCCGTGTTACCACCCA
GCTATGCTTCAGATCGCCTGTCAGGAAACAACAGGGACCCTGCTCTGAAACCCAAGCGGTCCCACCGCAA
GGCAGACCCTGATGCTGCCCACAGGCCACGGATCCTGGAGATGGACAAGGAAGAGAACCGGCGCTCGGTG
CTGCTGCCCACACACCGGCGGAGGGGTAGCTTCAGCTCTGAGAACTACTGGCGCAAGTCATACGAGTCCT
CAGAGGACTGCTCTGAGGCAGCAGGCAGCCCTGCCCGAAAGGTGAAGATGCGGCGGCACAGCGGCAGCGA
GACTCCCGGGACCTCAGAGTCCGCCACACCCGAAAGTGATAAAAAGTATTCTATTGGTTTAGCCATCGGC
ACTAATTCCGTTGGATGGGCTGTCATAACCGATGAATACAAAGTACCTTCAAAGAAATTTAAGGTGTTGG
GGAACACAGACCGTCATTCGATTAAAAAGAATCTTATCGGTGCCCTCCTATTCGATAGTGGCGAAACGGC
AGAGGCGACTCGCCTGAAACGAACCGCTCGGAGAAGGTATACACGTCGCAAGAACCGAATATGTTACTTA
CAAGAAATTTTTAGCAATGAGATGGCCAAAGTTGACGATTCTTTCTTTCACCGTTTGGAAGAGTCCTTCC
TTGTCGAAGAGGACAAGAAACATGAACGGCACCCCATCTTTGGAAACATAGTAGATGAGGTGGCATATCA
TGAAAAGTACCCAACGATTTATCACCTCAGAAAAAAGCTAGTTGACTCAACTGATAAAGCGGACCTGAGG
TTAATCTACTTGGCTCTTGCCCATATGATAAAGTTCCGTGGGCACTTTCTCATTGAGGGTGATCTAAATC
CGGACAACTCGGATGTCGACAAACTGTTCATCCAGTTAGTACAAACCTATAATCAGTTGTTTGAAGAGAA
CCCTATAAATGCAAGTGGCGTGGATGCGAAGGCTATTCTTAGCGCCCGCCTCTCTAAATCCCGACGGCTA
GAAAACCTGATCGCACAATTACCCGGAGAGAAGAAAAATGGGTTGTTCGGTAACCTTATAGCGCTCTCAC
TAGGCCTGACACCAAATTTTAAGTCGAACTTCGACTTAGCTGAAGATGCCAAATTGCAGCTTAGTAAGGA
CACGTACGATGACGATCTCGACAATCTACTGGCACAAATTGGAGATCAGTATGCGGACTTATTTTTGGCT
GCCAAAAACCTTAGCGATGCAATCCTCCTATCTGACATACTGAGAGTTAATACTGAGATTACCAAGGCGC
CGTTATCCGCTTCAATGATCAAAAGGTACGATGAACATCACCAAGACTTGACACTTCTCAAGGCCCTAGT
CCGTCAGCAACTGCCTGAGAAATATAAGGAAATATTCTTTGATCAGTCGAAAAACGGGTACGCAGGTTAT
ATTGACGGCGGAGCGAGTCAAGAGGAATTCTACAAGTTTATCAAACCCATATTAGAGAAGATGGATGGGA
CGGAAGAGTTGCTTGTAAAACTCAATCGCGAAGATCTACTGCGAAAGCAGCGGACTTTCGACAACGGTAG
CATTCCACATCAAATCCACTTAGGCGAATTGCATGCTATACTTAGAAGGCAGGAGGATTTTTATCCGTTC
CTCAAAGACAATCGTGAAAAGATTGAGAAAATCCTAACCTTTCGCATACCTTACTATGTGGGACCCCTGG
CCCGAGGGAACTCTCGGTTCGCATGGATGACAAGAAAGTCCGAAGAAACGATTACTCCATGGAATTTTGA
GGAAGTTGTCGATAAAGGTGCGTCAGCTCAATCGTTCATCGAGAGGATGACCAACTTTGACAAGAATTTA
CCGAACGAAAAAGTATTGCCTAAGCACAGTTTACTTTACGAGTATTTCACAGTGTACAATGAACTCACGA
AAGTTAAGTATGTCACTGAGGGCATGCGTAAACCCGCCTTTCTAAGCGGAGAACAGAAGAAAGCAATAGT
AGATCTGTTATTCAAGACCAACCGCAAAGTGACAGTTAAGCAATTGAAAGAGGACTACTTTAAGAAAATT
GAATGCTTCGATTCTGTCGAGATCTCCGGGGTAGAAGATCGATTTAATGCGTCACTTGGTACGTATCATG
ACCTCCTAAAGATAATTAAAGATAAGGACTTCCTGGATAACGAAGAGAATGAAGATATCTTAGAAGATAT
AGTGTTGACTCTTACCCTCTTTGAAGATCGGGAAATGATTGAGGAAAGACTAAAAACATACGCTCACCTG
TTCGACGATAAGGTTATGAAACAGTTAAAGAGGCGTCGCTATACGGGCTGGGGACGATTGTCGCGGAAAC
TTATCAACGGGATAAGAGACAAGCAAAGTGGTAAAACTATTCTCGATTTTCTAAAGAGCGACGGCTTCGC
CAATAGGAACTTTATGCAGCTGATCCATGATGACTCTTTAACCTTCAAAGAGGATATACAAAAGGCACAG
GTTTCCGGACAAGGGGACTCATTGCACGAACATATTGCGAATCTTGCTGGTTCGCCAGCCATCAAAAAGG
GCATACTCCAGACAGTCAAAGTAGTGGATGAGCTAGTTAAGGTCATGGGACGTCACAAACCGGAAAACAT
TGTAATCGAGATGGCACGCGAAAATCAAACGACTCAGAAGGGGCAAAAAAACAGTCGAGAGCGGATGAAG
AGAATAGAAGAGGGTATTAAAGAACTGGGCAGCCAGATCTTAAAGGAGCATCCTGTGGAAAATACCCAAT
TGCAGAACGAGAAACTTTACCTCTATTACCTACAAAATGGAAGGGACATGTATGTTGATCAGGAACTGGA
CATAAACCGTTTATCTGATTACGACGTCGATGCCATTGTACCCCAATCCTTTTTGAAGGACGATTCAATC
GACAATAAAGTGCTTACACGCTCGGATAAGAACCGAGGGAAAAGTGACAATGTTCCAAGCGAGGAAGTCG
TAAAGAAAATGAAGAACTATTGGCGGCAGCTCCTAAATGCGAAACTGATAACGCAAAGAAAGTTCGATAA
CTTAACTAAAGCTGAGAGGGGTGGCTTGTCTGAACTTGACAAGGCCGGATTTATTAAACGTCAGCTCGTG
GAAACCCGCCAAATCACAAAGCATGTTGCACAGATACTAGATTCCCGAATGAATACGAAATACGACGAGA
ACGATAAGCTGATTCGGGAAGTCAAAGTAATCACTTTAAAGTCAAAATTGGTGTCGGACTTCAGAAAGGA
TTTTCAATTCTATAAAGTTAGGGAGATAAATAACTACCACCATGCGCACGACGCTTATCTTAATGCCGTC
GTAGGGACCGCACTCATTAAGAAATACCCGAAGCTAGAAAGTGAGTTTGTGTATGGTGATTACAAAGTTT
ATGACGTCCGTAAGATGATCGCGAAAAGCGAACAGGAGATAGGCAAGGCTACAGCCAAATACTTCTTTTA
TTCTAACATTATGAATTTCTTTAAGACGGAAATCACTCTGGCAAACGGAGAGATACGCAAACGACCTTTA
ATTGAAACCAATGGGGAGACAGGTGAAATCGTATGGGATAAGGGCCGGGACTTCGCGACGGTGAGAAAAG
TTTTGTCCATGCCCCAAGTCAACATAGTAAAGAAAACTGAGGTGCAGACCGGAGGGTTTTCAAAGGAATC
GATTCTTCCAAAAAGGAATAGTGATAAGCTCATCGCTCGTAAAAAGGACTGGGACCCGAAAAAGTACGGT
GGCTTCGATAGCCCTACAGTTGCCTATTCTGTCCTAGTAGTGGCAAAAGTTGAGAAGGGAAAATCCAAGA
AACTGAAGTCAGTCAAAGAATTATTGGGGATAACGATTATGGAGCGCTCGTCTTTTGAAAAGAACCCCAT
CGACTTCCTTGAGGCGAAAGGTTACAAGGAAGTAAAAAAGGATCTCATAATTAAACTACCAAAGTATAGT
CTGTTTGAGTTAGAAAATGGCCGAAAACGGATGTTGGCTAGCGCCGGAGAGCTTCAAAAGGGGAACGAAC
TCGCACTACCGTCTAAATACGTGAATTTCCTGTATTTAGCGTCCCATTACGAGAAGTTGAAAGGTTCACC
TGAAGATAACGAACAGAAGCAACTTTTTGTTGAGCAGCACAAACATTATCTCGACGAAATCATAGAGCAA
ATTTCGGAATTCAGTAAGAGAGTCATCCTAGCTGATGCCAATCTGGACAAAGTATTAAGCGCATACAACA
AGCACAGGGATAAACCCATACGTGAGCAGGCGGAAAATATTATCCATTTGTTTACTCTTACCAACCTCGG
CGCTCCAGCCGCATTCAAGTATTTTGACACAACGATAGATCGCAAACGATACACTTCTACCAAGGAGGTG
CTAGACGCGACACTGATTCACCAATCCATCACGGGATTATATGAAACTCGGATAGATTTGTCACAGCTTG
GGGGTGACCCCAAGAAGAAGAGGAAAGTCACCGGTCATCATCACCATCACCATTGAGTTTAAACCCGCTG
ATCAGCCTCGACTGTGCCTTCTAGTTGCCAGCCATCTGTTGTTTGCCCCTCCCCCGTGCCTTCCTTGACC
CTGGAAGGTGCCACTCCCACTGTCCTTTCCTAATAAAATGAGGAAATTGCATCGCATTGTCTGAGTAGGT
GTCATTCTATTCTGGGGGGTGGGGTGGGGCAGGACAGCAAGGGGGAGGATTGGGAAGACAATAGCAGGCA
TGCTGGGGATGCGGTGGGCTCTATGGCTTCTGAGGCGGAAAGAACCAGCTGGGGCTCGATACCGTCGACC
TCTAGCTAGAGCTTGGCGTAATCATGGTCATAGCTGTTTCCTGTGTGAAATTGTTATCCGCTCACAATTC
CACACAACATACGAGCCGGAAGCATAAAGTGTAAAGCCTAGGGTGCCTAATGAGTGAGCTAACTCACATT
AATTGCGTTGCGCTCACTGCCCGCTTTCCAGTCGGGAAACCTGTCGTGCCAGCTGCATTAATGAATCGGC
CAACGCGCGGGGAGAGGCGGTTTGCGTATTGGGCGCTCTTCCGCTTCCTCGCTCACTGACTCGCTGCGCT
CGGTCGTTCGGCTGCGGCGAGCGGTATCAGCTCACTCAAAGGCGGTAATACGGTTATCCACAGAATCAGG
GGATAACGCAGGAAAGAACATGTGAGCAAAAGGCCAGCAAAAGGCCAGGAACCGTAAAAAGGCCGCGTTG
CTGGCGTTTTTCCATAGGCTCCGCCCCCCTGACGAGCATCACAAAAATCGACGCTCAAGTCAGAGGTGGC
GAAACCCGACAGGACTATAAAGATACCAGGCGTTTCCCCCTGGAAGCTCCCTCGTGCGCTCTCCTGTTCC
GACCCTGCCGCTTACCGGATACCTGTCCGCCTTTCTCCCTTCGGGAAGCGTGGCGCTTTCTCATAGCTCA
CGCTGTAGGTATCTCAGTTCGGTGTAGGTCGTTCGCTCCAAGCTGGGCTGTGTGCACGAACCCCCCGTTC
AGCCCGACCGCTGCGCCTTATCCGGTAACTATCGTCTTGAGTCCAACCCGGTAAGACACGACTTATCGCC
ACTGGCAGCAGCCACTGGTAACAGGATTAGCAGAGCGAGGTATGTAGGCGGTGCTACAGAGTTCTTGAAG
TGGTGGCCTAACTACGGCTACACTAGAAGAACAGTATTTGGTATCTGCGCTCTGCTGAAGCCAGTTACCT
TCGGAAAAAGAGTTGGTAGCTCTTGATCCGGCAAACAAACCACCGCTGGTAGCGGTGGTTTTTTTGTTTG
CAAGCAGCAGATTACGCGCAGAAAAAAAGGATCTCAAGAAGATCCTTTGATCTTTTCTACGGGGTCTGAC
GCTCAGTGGAACGAAAACTCACGTTAAGGGATTTTGGTCATGAGATTATCAAAAAGAATCTTCACCTAGA
TCCTTTTAAATTAAAAATGAAGTTTTAAATCAATCTAAAGTATATATGAGTAAACTTGGTCTGACAGTTA
CCAATGCTTAATCAGTGAGGCACCTATCTCAGCGATCTGTCTATTTCGTTCATCCATAGTTGCCTGACTC
CCCGTCGTGTAGATAACTACGATACGGGAGGGCTTACCATCTGGCCCCAGTGCTGCAATGATACCGCGAG
ACCCACGCTCACCGGCTCCAGATTTATCAGCAATAAACCAGCCAGCCGGAAGGGCCGAGCGCAGAAGTGG
TCCTGCAACTTTATCCGCCTCCATCCAGTCTATTAATTGTTGCCGGGAAGCTAGAGTAAGTAGTTCGCCA
GTTAATAGTTTGCGCAACGTTGTTGCCATTGCTACAGGCATCGTGGTGTCACGCTCGTCGTTTGGTATGG
CTTCATTCAGCTCCGGTTCCCAACGATCAAGGCGAGTTACATGATCCCCCATGTTGTGCAAAAAAGCGGT
TAGCTCCTTCGGTCCTCCGATCGTTGTCAGAAGTAAGTTGGCCGCAGTGTTATCACTCATGGTTATGGCA
GCACTGCATAATTCTCTTACTGTCATGCCATCCGTAAGATGCTTTTCTGTGACTGGTGAGTACTCAACCA
AGTCATTCTGAGAATAGTGTATGCGGCGACCGAGTTGCTCTTGCCCGGCGTCAATACGGGATAATACCGC
GCCACATAGCAGAACTTTAAAAGTGCTCATCATTGGAAAACGTTCTTCGGGGCGAAAACTCTCAAGGATC
TTACCGCTGTTGAGATCCAGTTCGATGTAACCCACTCGTGCACCCAACTGATCTTCAGCATCTTTTACTT
TCACCAGCGTTTCTGGGTGAGCAAAAACAGGAAGGCAAAATGCCGCAAAAAAGGGAATAAGGGCGACACG
GAAATGTTGAATACTCATACTCTTCCTTTTTCAATATTATTGAAGCATTTATCAGGGTTATTGTCTCATG
AGCGGATACATATTTGAATGTATTTAGAAAAATAAACAAATAGGGGTTCCGCGCACATTTCCCCGAAAAG
TGCCACCTGACGTCGACGGATCGGGAGATCGATCTCCCGATCCCCTAGGGTCGACTCTCAGTACAATCTG
CTCTGATGCCGCATAGTTAAGCCAGTATCTGCTCCCTGCTTGTGTGTTGGAGGTCGCTGAGTAGTGCGCG
AGCAAAATTTAAGCTACAACAAGGCAAGGCTTGACCGACAATTGCATGAAGAATCTGCTTAGGGTTAGGC
GTTTTGCGCTGCTTCGCGATGTACGGGCCAGATATACGCGTTGACATTGATTATTGACTAGTTATTAATA
GTAATCAATTACGGGGTCATTAGTTCATAGCCCATATATGGAGTTCCGCGTTACATAACTTACGGTAAAT
GGCCCGCCTGGCTGACCGCCCAACGACCCCCGCCCATTGACGTCAATAATGACGTATGTTCCCATAGTAA
CGCCAATAGGGACTTTCCATTGACGTCAATGGGTGGAGTATTTACGGTAAACTGCCCACTTGGCAGTACA
TCAAGTGTATCATATGCCAAGTACGCCCCCTATTGACGTCAATGACGGTAAATGGCCCGCCTGGCATTAT
GCCCAGTACATGACCTTATGGGACTTTCCTACTTGGCAGTACATCTACGTATTAGTCATCGCTATTACCA
TG
Features (pLannotate 1.2.2; 17 found; start..end, strand, type, name):
      1..204     +  promoter       CMV promoter: human cytomegalovirus (CMV) immediate early promoter
    246..264     +  promoter       T7 promoter: promoter for bacteriophage T7 RNA polymerase
    278..1459    +  CDS            ALKBH5: ALKB5_HUMAN - Also known as ABH5, OFOXD1. Experimental evidence at protein level: Swiss-Prot protein existence level 1. Dioxygenase that demethylates RNA by oxidative demethylation: specifically demethylates N(6)-methyladenosine (m6A) RNA, the most prevalent internal modification of messenger RNA (mRNA) in higher eukaryotes (PubMed:23177736, PubMed:24489119, PubMed:24616105, PubMed:24778178). Can also demethylate N(6)-methyladenosine in single- stranded DNA (in vitro) (PubMed:24616105). Requires molecular oxygen, alpha-ketoglutarate and iron (PubMed:21264265, PubMed:23177736, PubMed:24489119,
   1460..1507    +  CDS            ABE(7.10) (fragment): adenine base editor comprising wild-type E. coli TadA fused to the evolved TadA*(7.10) mutant (Gaudelli et al., 2017)
   1508..5608    +  CDS            Cas9 VQR: Streptococcus pyogenes Cas9 endonuclease with the D1135V/R1335Q/T1337R mutations has an altered recognition specificity for the protospacer adjacent motif (PAM) (Kleinstiver et al., 2015)
   5682..5906    +  polyA_signal   bGH poly(A) signal: bovine growth hormone polyadenylation signal
   5910..5931    +  promoter       SV40 promoter (fragment): SV40 enhancer and early promoter
   5936..5952    +  misc_feature   MCS (fragment): pBluescript multiple cloning site
   6001..6017    -  protein_bind   lac operator: The lac repressor binds to the lac operator to inhibit transcription in E. coli. This inhibition can be relieved by adding lactose or isopropyl-β-D-thiogalactopyranoside (IPTG). lac repressor encoded by lacI
   6025..6055    -  promoter       lac promoter: promoter for the E. coli lac operon
   6070..6091    -  protein_bind   CAP binding site: CAP binding activates transcription in the presence of cAMP. E. coli catabolite activator protein
   6104..6196    -  CDS            lacI (fragment): lac repressor; lacI; The lac repressor binds to the lac operator to inhibit transcription in E. coli. This inhibition can be relieved by adding lactose or isopropyl-β-D-thiogalactopyranoside (IPTG).
   6379..6967    -  rep_origin     ori: high-copy-number ColE1/pMB1/pBR322/pUC origin of replication
   7138..7998    -  CDS            AmpR: β-lactamase; bla; confers resistance to ampicillin, carbenicillin, and related antibiotics
   7999..8103    -  promoter       AmpR promoter: bla
   8174..8218    -  misc_feature   bom (fragment): basis of mobility region from pBR322
   8373..8752    +  enhancer       CMV enhancer: human cytomegalovirus immediate early enhancer
