[The description below was written by a language model from this plasmid's Addgene catalogue record and pLannotate feature annotations shown in this document.]
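Description:
ALKBH5H204A-dCas9 is an 8.75 kb mammalian expression plasmid built on a CMV-driven backbone. It encodes a fusion of human ALKBH5 carrying the H204A substitution to nuclease-inactive Streptococcus pyogenes Cas9 (dCas9). The insert of about 5.3 kb was assembled by Gibson cloning. In the feature table, the CMV enhancer and immediate-early promoter span the plasmid's numbering origin and drive the open reading frame. A T7 promoter sits just upstream of the coding sequence and could allow in vitro transcription. ALKBH5 comes first, followed by a short segment of 48 nt that the annotation software matched to a base-editor fragment and that most likely represents a linker. The Cas9 coding region follows, and a bovine growth hormone polyadenylation signal terminates the transcript. The automated annotation labels the Cas9 portion as the VQR PAM variant, but this is a best-match call, and the catalogue entry describes it only as inactive dCas9. No epitope tags, reporters or mammalian selection markers are annotated.

In bacteria the plasmid is maintained through a ColE1/pUC-type origin and selected with ampicillin via the β-lactamase gene. The repository lists it as low copy, although this type of origin is usually described as high copy. Remnants of lac regulatory elements and other cloning-vector fragments are also present.

ALKBH5 is a dioxygenase that removes N6-methyladenosine (m6A) from RNA. The associated work concerns programmable m6A editing with CRISPR-Cas9 conjugates, in which dCas9 directs the fused enzyme to chosen targets through a guide RNA supplied separately. The record does not state the effect of H204A. A point mutant of this kind is commonly used as a catalytically impaired control alongside the wild-type fusion, though that role is inferred rather than recorded.
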