Addgene plasmid #134784: ALKBH5H204A-dCas9
Purpose: Expression fusion protein ALKBH5H204A-dCas9 in Mammalian cells
Depositing lab: Shu-Bing Qian. Depositing organization: Cornell University. Publication: Programmable RNA N(6)-methyladenosine editing by CRISPR-Cas9 conjugates. Liu XM, Zhou J, Mao Y, Ji Q, Qian SB. Nat Chem Biol. 2019 Sep;15(9):865-871. doi: 10.1038/s41589-019-0327-1. Epub 2019 Aug 5. PubMed 31383972.
Backbone
  Vector backbone: CMV
  Backbone size w/o insert (bp): 3421
  Total vector size (bp): 8752
  Vector type: Mammalian Expression
Growth in bacteria
  Bacterial resistance: Ampicillin, 100 μg/mL
  Growth temperature: 37°C
  Growth strain: DH5alpha
  Copy number: Low Copy
Gene/Insert
  Gene/Insert name: ALKBH5 and inactive dCas9
  Species: H. sapiens (human); S. pyogenes
  Insert size (bp): 5331
  Mutation: H204A
  Promoter: CMV
  Cloning method: Gibson Cloning
  Sequencing primers: 5′ CAGATCCGCTAGAGATCCGCGGCCGCTAATACGACTCACTATAGGGAGAGCCGCCACCATGGCGGCCGCCAGCG; 3′ GTGGCGGACTCTGAGGTCCCGGGAGTCTCGCTGCCGCTGTGCCGCCGCATCTTC
Terms and licenses: Academic/Nonprofit Terms; Industry Terms: Not Available to Industry
How to cite: ALKBH5H204A-dCas9 was a gift from Shu-Bing Qian (Addgene plasmid # 134784 ; http://n2t.net/addgene:134784 ; RRID:Addgene_134784)
