>Addgene plasmid #134784 | ALKBH5H204A-dCas9 | depositor partial sequence | sequence record 260238 | XTEN linker and dCas9 sequences
AGCGGCAGCGAGACTCCCGGGACCTCAGAGTCCGCCACACCCGAAAGTGATAAAAAGTATTCTATTGGTT
TAGCCATCGGCACTAATTCCGTTGGATGGGCTGTCATAACCGATGAATACAAAGTACCTTCAAAGAAATT
TAAGGTGTTGGGGAACACAGACCGTCATTCGATTAAAAAGAATCTTATCGGTGCCCTCCTATTCGATAGT
GGCGAAACGGCAGAGGCGACTCGCCTGAAACGAACCGCTCGGAGAAGGTATACACGTCGCAAGAACCGAA
TATGTTACTTACAAGAAATTTTTAGCAATGAGATGGCCAAAGTTGACGATTCTTTCTTTCACCGTTTGGA
AGAGTCCTTCCTTGTCGAAGAGGACAAGAAACATGAACGGCACCCCATCTTTGGAAACATAGTAGATGAG
GTGGCATATCATGAAAAGTACCCAACGATTTATCACCTCAGAAAAAAGCTAGTTGACTCAACTGATAAAG
CGGACCTGAGGTTAATCTACTTGGCTCTTGCCCATATGATAAAGTTCCGTGGGCACTTTCTCATTGAGGG
TGATCTAAATCCGGACAACTCGGATGTCGACAAACTGTTCATCCAGTTAGTACAAACCTATAATCAGTTG
TTTGAAGAGAACCCTATAAATGCAAGTGGCGTGGATGCGAAGGCTATTCTTAGCGCCCGCCTCTCTAAAT
CCCGACGGCTAGAAAACCTGATCGCACAATTACCCGGAGAGAAGAAAAATGGGTTGTTCGGTAACCTTAT
AGCGCTCTCACTAGGCCTGACACCAAATTTTAAGTCGAACTTCGACTTAGCTGAAGATGCCAAATTGCAG
CTTAGTAAGGACACGTACGATGACGATCTCGACAATCTACTGGCACAAATTGGAGATCAGTATGCGGACT
TATTTTTGGCTGCCAAAAACCTTAGCGATGCAATCCTCCTATCTGACATACTGAGAGTTAATACTGAGAT
TACCAAGGCGCCGTTATCCGCTTCAATGATCAAAAGGTACGATGAACATCACCAAGACTTGACACTTCTC
AAGGCCCTAGTCCGTCAGCAACTGCCTGAGAAATATAAGGAAATATTCTTTGATCAGTCGAAAAACGGGT
ACGCAGGTTATATTGACGGCGGAGCGAGTCAAGAGGAATTCTACAAGTTTATCAAACCCATATTAGAGAA
GATGGATGGGACGGAAGAGTTGCTTGTAAAACTCAATCGCGAAGATCTACTGCGAAAGCAGCGGACTTTC
GACAACGGTAGCATTCCACATCAAATCCACTTAGGCGAATTGCATGCTATACTTAGAAGGCAGGAGGATT
TTTATCCGTTCCTCAAAGACAATCGTGAAAAGATTGAGAAAATCCTAACCTTTCGCATACCTTACTATGT
GGGACCCCTGGCCCGAGGGAACTCTCGGTTCGCATGGATGACAAGAAAGTCCGAAGAAACGATTACTCCA
TGGAATTTTGAGGAAGTTGTCGATAAAGGTGCGTCAGCTCAATCGTTCATCGAGAGGATGACCAACTTTG
ACAAGAATTTACCGAACGAAAAAGTATTGCCTAAGCACAGTTTACTTTACGAGTATTTCACAGTGTACAA
TGAACTCACGAAAGTTAAGTATGTCACTGAGGGCATGCGTAAACCCGCCTTTCTAAGCGGAGAACAGAAG
AAAGCAATAGTAGATCTGTTATTCAAGACCAACCGCAAAGTGACAGTTAAGCAATTGAAAGAGGACTACT
TTAAGAAAATTGAATGCTTCGATTCTGTCGAGATCTCCGGGGTAGAAGATCGATTTAATGCGTCACTTGG
TACGTATCATGACCTCCTAAAGATAATTAAAGATAAGGACTTCCTGGATAACGAAGAGAATGAAGATATC
TTAGAAGATATAGTGTTGACTCTTACCCTCTTTGAAGATCGGGAAATGATTGAGGAAAGACTAAAAACAT
ACGCTCACCTGTTCGACGATAAGGTTATGAAACAGTTAAAGAGGCGTCGCTATACGGGCTGGGGACGATT
GTCGCGGAAACTTATCAACGGGATAAGAGACAAGCAAAGTGGTAAAACTATTCTCGATTTTCTAAAGAGC
GACGGCTTCGCCAATAGGAACTTTATGCAGCTGATCCATGATGACTCTTTAACCTTCAAAGAGGATATAC
AAAAGGCACAGGTTTCCGGACAAGGGGACTCATTGCACGAACATATTGCGAATCTTGCTGGTTCGCCAGC
CATCAAAAAGGGCATACTCCAGACAGTCAAAGTAGTGGATGAGCTAGTTAAGGTCATGGGACGTCACAAA
CCGGAAAACATTGTAATCGAGATGGCACGCGAAAATCAAACGACTCAGAAGGGGCAAAAAAACAGTCGAG
AGCGGATGAAGAGAATAGAAGAGGGTATTAAAGAACTGGGCAGCCAGATCTTAAAGGAGCATCCTGTGGA
AAATACCCAATTGCAGAACGAGAAACTTTACCTCTATTACCTACAAAATGGAAGGGACATGTATGTTGAT
CAGGAACTGGACATAAACCGTTTATCTGATTACGACGTCGATGCCATTGTACCCCAATCCTTTTTGAAGG
ACGATTCAATCGACAATAAAGTGCTTACACGCTCGGATAAGAACCGAGGGAAAAGTGACAATGTTCCAAG
CGAGGAAGTCGTAAAGAAAATGAAGAACTATTGGCGGCAGCTCCTAAATGCGAAACTGATAACGCAAAGA
AAGTTCGATAACTTAACTAAAGCTGAGAGGGGTGGCTTGTCTGAACTTGACAAGGCCGGATTTATTAAAC
GTCAGCTCGTGGAAACCCGCCAAATCACAAAGCATGTTGCACAGATACTAGATTCCCGAATGAATACGAA
ATACGACGAGAACGATAAGCTGATTCGGGAAGTCAAAGTAATCACTTTAAAGTCAAAATTGGTGTCGGAC
TTCAGAAAGGATTTTCAATTCTATAAAGTTAGGGAGATAAATAACTACCACCATGCGCACGACGCTTATC
TTAATGCCGTCGTAGGGACCGCACTCATTAAGAAATACCCGAAGCTAGAAAGTGAGTTTGTGTATGGTGA
TTACAAAGTTTATGACGTCCGTAAGATGATCGCGAAAAGCGAACAGGAGATAGGCAAGGCTACAGCCAAA
TACTTCTTTTATTCTAACATTATGAATTTCTTTAAGACGGAAATCACTCTGGCAAACGGAGAGATACGCA
AACGACCTTTAATTGAAACCAATGGGGAGACAGGTGAAATCGTATGGGATAAGGGCCGGGACTTCGCGAC
GGTGAGAAAAGTTTTGTCCATGCCCCAAGTCAACATAGTAAAGAAAACTGAGGTGCAGACCGGAGGGTTT
TCAAAGGAATCGATTCTTCCAAAAAGGAATAGTGATAAGCTCATCGCTCGTAAAAAGGACTGGGACCCGA
AAAAGTACGGTGGCTTCGATAGCCCTACAGTTGCCTATTCTGTCCTAGTAGTGGCAAAAGTTGAGAAGGG
AAAATCCAAGAAACTGAAGTCAGTCAAAGAATTATTGGGGATAACGATTATGGAGCGCTCGTCTTTTGAA
AAGAACCCCATCGACTTCCTTGAGGCGAAAGGTTACAAGGAAGTAAAAAAGGATCTCATAATTAAACTAC
CAAAGTATAGTCTGTTTGAGTTAGAAAATGGCCGAAAACGGATGTTGGCTAGCGCCGGAGAGCTTCAAAA
GGGGAACGAACTCGCACTACCGTCTAAATACGTGAATTTCCTGTATTTAGCGTCCCATTACGAGAAGTTG
AAAGGTTCACCTGAAGATAACGAACAGAAGCAACTTTTTGTTGAGCAGCACAAACATTATCTCGACGAAA
TCATAGAGCAAATTTCGGAATTCAGTAAGAGAGTCATCCTAGCTGATGCCAATCTGGACAAAGTATTAAG
CGCATACAACAAGCACAGGGATAAACCCATACGTGAGCAGGCGGAAAATATTATCCATTTGTTTACTCTT
ACCAACCTCGGCGCTCCAGCCGCATTCAAGTATTTTGACACAACGATAGATCGCAAACGATACACTTCTA
CCAAGGAGGTGCTAGACGCGACACTGATTCACCAATCCATCACGGGATTATATGAAACTCGGATAGATTT
GTCACAGCTTGGGGGTGAC
